>Addgene plasmid #229892 | AiP12563 - pAAV-AiE0359h_3xC3-minBG-SYFP2-WPRE3-BGHpA (Alias: CN2563) | addgene full sequence | sequence record 460621 | Addgene NGS Result
CCTGCAGGCAGCTGCGCGCTCGCTCGCTCACTGAGGCCGCCCGGGCGTCGGGCGACCTTTGGTCGCCCGG
CCTCAGTGAGCGAGCGAGCGCGCAGAGAGGGAGTGGCCAACTCCATCACTAGGGGTTCCTGCGGCCGCAC
GCGTCATCTCTTTTGCAGCCTCTCTTTCCTCCCTCAAATGATCCAGGTCAGAATGGCCCAATAAAAATAG
CTGGGAAAATTACAAAGTCACTCAAGACTCTGCCAGGAGTAGAGATTTTAAGAATTAGTGACAGACATAT
ACTGTCTAGGAGTAGGGTGGGAGTGGGTTGCATGGCTTAGGGACATAGAAAATGCCTGACAAAGTATAGC
ATCTCTTTTGCAGCCTCTCTTTCCTCCCTCAAATGATCCAGGTCAGAATGGCCCAATAAAAATAGCTGGG
AAAATTACAAAGTCACTCAAGACTCTGCCAGGAGTAGAGATTTTAAGAATTAGTGACAGACATATACTGT
CTAGGAGTAGGGTGGGAGTGGGTTGCATGGCTTAGGGACATAGAAAATGCCTGACAAAGTATAGCATCTC
TTTTGCAGCCTCTCTTTCCTCCCTCAAATGATCCAGGTCAGAATGGCCCAATAAAAATAGCTGGGAAAAT
TACAAAGTCACTCAAGACTCTGCCAGGAGTAGAGATTTTAAGAATTAGTGACAGACATATACTGTCTAGG
AGTAGGGTGGGAGTGGGTTGCATGGCTTAGGGACATAGAAAATGCCTGACAAAGTATAGGAGCTCGGGCT
GGGCATAAAAGTCAGGGCAGAGCCATCTATTGCTTACATTTGCTTCTGGGATCCAGATCTTTCGAAGCTA
GCGCTACCGGTCGCCACCATGGTGAGCAAGGGCGAGGAGCTGTTCACCGGGGTGGTGCCCATCCTGGTCG
AGCTGGACGGCGACGTAAACGGCCACAAGTTCAGCGTGTCCGGCGAGGGCGAGGGCGATGCCACCTACGG
CAAGCTGACCCTGAAGCTGATCTGCACCACCGGCAAGCTGCCCGTGCCCTGGCCCACCCTCGTGACCACC
CTGGGCTACGGCGTGCAGTGCTTCGCCCGCTACCCCGACCACATGAAGCAGCACGACTTCTTCAAGTCCG
CCATGCCCGAAGGCTACGTCCAGGAGCGCACCATCTTCTTCAAGGACGACGGCAACTACAAGACCCGCGC
CGAGGTGAAGTTCGAGGGCGACACCCTGGTGAACCGCATCGAGCTGAAGGGCATCGACTTCAAGGAGGAC
GGCAACATCCTGGGGCACAAGCTGGAGTACAACTACAACAGCCACAACGTCTATATCACCGCCGACAAGC
AGAAGAACGGCATCAAGGCCAACTTCAAGATCCGCCACAACATCGAGGACGGCGGCGTGCAGCTCGCCGA
CCACTACCAGCAGAACACCCCCATCGGCGACGGCCCCGTGCTGCTGCCCGACAACCACTACCTGAGCTAC
CAGTCCAAGCTGAGCAAAGACCCCAACGAGAAGCGCGATCACATGGTCCTGCTGGAGTTCGTGACCGCCG
CCGGGATCACTCTCGGCATGGACGAGCTGTACAAGTAAGTCGACGGCGCGCCGCGGCCGCGAATTCGATA
TCATAATCAACCTCTGGATTACAAAATTTGTGAAAGATTGACTGGTATTCTTAACTATGTTGCTCCTTTT
ACGCTATGTGGATACGCTGCTTTAATGCCTTTGTATCATGCTATTGCTTCCCGTATGGCTTTCATTTTCT
CCTCCTTGTATAAATCCTGGTTAGTTCTTGCCACGGCGGAACTCATCGCCGCCTGCCTTGCCCGCTGCTG
GACAGGGGCTCGGCTGTTGGGCACTGACAATTCCGTGGCTCGAGAGATCTTCGACTGTGCCTTCTAGTTG
CCAGCCATCTGTTGTTTGCCCCTCCCCCGTGCCTTCCTTGACCCTGGAAGGTGCCACTCCCACTGTCCTT
TCCTAATAAAATGAGGAAATTGCATCGCATTGTCTGAGTAGGTGTCATTCTATTCTGGGGGGTGGGGTGG
GGCAGGACAGCAAGGGGGAGGATTGGGAAGACAATAGCAGGCATGAGATCTCACGTGCGGACCGAGCGGC
CGCAGGAACCCCTAGTGATGGAGTTGGCCACTCCCTCTCTGCGCGCTCGCTCGCTCACTGAGGCCGGGCG
ACCAAAGGTCGCCCGACGCCCGGGCTTTGCCCGGGCGGCCTCAGTGAGCGAGCGAGCGCGCAGCTGCCTG
CAGGGGCGCCTGATGCGGTATTTTCTCCTTACGCATCTGTGCGGTATTTCACACCGCATA
[95 nt withheld, positions 2301-2395]
T
[46 nt withheld, positions 2397-2442]
C
[141 nt withheld, positions 2444-2584]
CCTTTGACGTTGGAGTCCACGTTCTTT
[37 nt withheld, positions 2612-2648]
ACTCTATCTCGGGCTATTCTTTTGATTTATAAGGGATTTTGCCGATTTCGGTCTATTGGTTAAAAAATGA
GCTGATTTAACAAAAATTTAACGCGAATTTTAACAAAATATTAACGTTTACAATTTTATGGTGCACTCTC
AGTACAATCTGCTCTGATGCCGCATAGTTAAGCCAGCCCCGACACCCGCCAACACCCGCTGACGCGCCCT
GACGGGCTTGTCTGCTCCCGGCATCCGCTTACAGACAAGCTGTGACCGTCTCCGGGAGCTGCATGTGTCA
GAGGTTTTCACCGTCATCACCGAAACGCGCGAGACGAAAGGGCCTCGTGATACGCCTATTTTTATAGGTT
AATGTCATGATAATAATGGTTTCTTAGACGTCAGGTGGCACTTTTCGGGGAAATGTGCGCGGAACCCCTA
TTTGTTTATTTTTCTAAATACATTCAAATATGTATCCGCTCATGAGACAATAACCCTGATAAATGCTTCA
ATAATATTGAAAAAGGAAGAGTATGAGTATTCAACATTTCCGTGTCGCCCTTATTCCCTTTTTTGCGGCA
TTTTGCCTTCCTGTTTTTGCTCACCCAGAAACGCTGGTGAAAGTAAAAGATGCTGAAGATCAGTTGGGTG
CACGAGTGGGTTACATCGAACTGGATCTCAACAGCGGTAAGATCCTTGAGAGTTTTCGCCCCGAAGAACG
TTTTCCAATGATGAGCACTTTTAAAGTTCTGCTATGTGGCGCGGTATTATCCCGTATTGACGCCGGGCAA
GAGCAACTCGGTCGCCGCATACACTATTCTCAGAATGACTTGGTTGAGTACTCACCAGTCACAGAAAAGC
ATCTTACGGATGGCATGACAGTAAGAGAATTATGCAGTGCTGCCATAACCATGAGTGATAACACTGCGGC
CAACTTACTTCTGACAACGATCGGAGGACCGAAGGAGCTAACCGCTTTTTTGCACAACATGGGGGATCAT
GTAACTCGCCTTGATCGTTGGGAACCGGAGCTGAATGAAGCCATACCAAACGACGAGCGTGACACCACGA
TGCCTGTAGCAATGGCAACAACGTTGCGCAAACTATTAACTGGCGAACTACTTACTCTAGCTTCCCGGCA
ACAATTAATAGACTGGATGGAGGCGGATAAAGTTGCAGGACCACTTCTGCGCTCGGCCCTTCCGGCTGGC
TGGTTTATTGCTGATAAATCTGGAGCCGGTGAGCGTGGGTCTCGCGGTATCATTGCAGCACTGGGGCCAG
ATGGTAAGCCCTCCCGTATCGTAGTTATCTACACGACGGGGAGTCAGGCAACTATGGATGAACGAAATAG
ACAGATCGCTGAGATAGGTGCCTCACTGATTAAGCATTGGTAACTGTCAGACCAAGTTTACTCATATATA
CTTTAGATTGATTTAAAACTTCATTTTTAATTTAAAAGGATCTAGGTGAAGATCCTTTTTGATAATCTCA
TGACCAAAATCCCTTAACGTGAGTTTTCGTTCCACTGAGCGTCAGACCCCGTAGAAAAGATCAAAGGATC
TTCTTGAGATCCTTTTTTTCTGCGCGTAATCTGCTGCTTGCAAACAAAAAAACCACCGCTACCAGCGGTG
GTTTGTTTGCCGGATCAAGAGCTACCAACTCTTTTTCCGAAGGTAACTGGCTTCAGCAGAGCGCAGATAC
CAAATACTGTTCTTCTAGTGTAGCCGTAGTTAGGCCACCACTTCAAGAACTCTGTAGCACCGCCTACATA
CCTCGCTCTGCTAATCCTGTTACCAGTGGCTGCTGCCAGTGGCGATAAGTCGTGTCTTACCGGGTTGGAC
TCAAGACGATAGTTACCGGATAAGGCGCAGCGGTCGGGCTGAACGGGGGGTTCGTGCACACAGCCCAGCT
TGGAGCGAACGACCTACACCGAACTGAGATACCTACAGCGTGAGCTATGAGAAAGCGCCACGCTTCCCGA
AGGGAGAAAGGCGGACAGGTATCCGGTAAGCGGCAGGGTCGGAACAGGAGAGCGCACGAGGGAGCTTCCA
GGGGGAAACGCCTGGTATCTTTATAGTCCTGTCGGGTTTCGCCACCTCTGACTTGAGCGTCGATTTTTGT
GATGCTCGTCAGGGGGGCGGAGCCTATGGAAAAACGCCAGCAACGCGGCCTTTTTACGGTTCCTGGCCTT
TTGCTGGCCTTTTGCTCACATGT
Features (pLannotate 1.2.2; 14 found; start..end, strand, type, name):
     12..39      +  repeat_region  AAV2 ITR (fragment): inverted terminal repeat of adeno-associated virus serotype 2 inverted
     68..95      +  repeat_region  AAV2 ITR (fragment): inverted terminal repeat of adeno-associated virus serotype 2 inverted
    859..1575    +  CDS            SYFP2: SYFP2 is a basic (constitutively fluorescent) yellow fluorescent protein published in 2006, derived from Aequorea victoria. It is reported to be a very rapidly-maturing monomer with moderate acid sensitivity.
   1615..1772    +  misc_feature   WPRE (fragment): woodchuck hepatitis virus posttranscriptional regulatory element
   1778..1858    +  misc_feature   WPRE (fragment): woodchuck hepatitis virus posttranscriptional regulatory element
   1875..1986    +  polyA_signal   bGH poly(A) signal: bovine growth hormone polyadenylation signal
   2104..2244    +  repeat_region  AAV2 ITR: inverted terminal repeat of adeno-associated virus serotype 2 inverted
   2249..2300    -  misc_feature   bom (fragment): basis of mobility region from pBR322
   2319..2774    +  rep_origin     f1 ori (sequence partly withheld): f1 bacteriophage origin of replication; arrow indicates direction of (+) strand synthesis
   2775..2824    -  misc_feature   bom (fragment): basis of mobility region from pBR322
   2926..2961    -  CDS            rop (fragment): Rop protein, which maintains plasmids at low copy number; rop
   3056..3160    +  promoter       AmpR promoter: bla
   3161..4021    +  CDS            AmpR: β-lactamase; bla; confers resistance to ampicillin, carbenicillin, and related antibiotics
   4192..4780    +  rep_origin     ori: high-copy-number ColE1/pMB1/pBR322/pUC origin of replication
