[The description below was written by a language model from this plasmid's Addgene catalogue record and pLannotate feature annotations shown in this document.]
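Description:
AiP12563 - pAAV-AiE0359h_3xC3-minBG-SYFP2-WPRE3-BGHpA (alias CN2563) is a recombinant AAV transfer plasmid of about 4.8 kb, built to package an enhancer-driven fluorescent reporter for delivery to the brain. It is maintained in bacteria through a high-copy ColE1/pUC-type origin and selected with ampicillin via the bla gene and its promoter. The backbone also carries an f1 phage origin and small remnants of the pBR322 bom and rop regions. The annotation detects a full AAV2 inverted terminal repeat downstream of the cassette and only short ITR fragments at the upstream end. This may reflect how hard these repeats are to sequence and annotate rather than a real truncation. The ITRs supply the cis signals for replication and encapsidation of the intervening genome when rep, cap and helper functions are provided in trans.

Between the ITRs, the payload encodes SYFP2, a rapidly maturing monomeric yellow fluorescent protein derived from Aequorea victoria. It is followed by two adjacent WPRE fragments, consistent with the shortened WPRE3 element named in the construct, which enhances transcript stability and expression, and then by a bovine growth hormone polyadenylation signal. The roughly 750 nt upstream of the reporter is not annotated in the feature table. By the plasmid name, it should hold the AiE0359h_3xC3 enhancer (the name suggests a triplicated core fragment) placed before a minimal beta-globin promoter, which has little activity alone and so leaves expression dependent on the enhancer. The record describes the enhancer as designed to drive AAV-mediated transgene expression in specific brain cell types but does not say which. The construct belongs to a suite of enhancer AAVs for genetic access to cortical cell types, with SYFP2 labelling the cells where the enhancer is active.
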