Addgene plasmid #229892: AiP12563 - pAAV-AiE0359h_3xC3-minBG-SYFP2-WPRE3-BGHpA (Alias: CN2563)
Purpose: AiE0359h_3xC3 is an enhancer sequence, designed to drive AAV-mediated transgene expression in specific brain cell types
Depositing lab: Allen Institute for Brain Science & Jonathan Ting. Depositing organization: Allen Institute. Publication: A suite of enhancer AAVs and transgenic mouse lines for genetic access to cortical cell types. Ben-Simon Y, Hooper M, Narayan S, Daigle TL, Dwivedi D, Way SW, Oster A, Stafford DA, Mich JK, Taormina MJ, Martinez RA, Opitz-Araya X, Roth JR, Alexander JR, Allen S, Amster A, Arbuckle J, Ayala A, Baker PM, Bakken TE, Barcelli T, Barta S, Bendrick J, Bertagnolli D, Bielstein C, Bishwakarma P, Bowlus J, Boyer G, Brouner K, Casian B, Casper T, Chakka AB, Chakrabarty R, Chance RK, Chavan S, Clark M, Colbert K, Collman F, Daniel S, Departee M, DiValentin P, Donadio N, Dotson N, Egdorf T, Fliss T, Gabitto M, Garcia J, Gary A, Gasperini M, Gloe J, Goldy J, Gore BB, Graybuck L, Greisman N, Haeseleer F, Halterman C, Haradon Z, Hastings SD, Helback O, Ho W, Hockemeyer D, Huang C, Huff S, Hunker A, Johansen N, Jones D, Juneau Z, Kalmbach B, Kannan M, Khem S, Kussick E, Kutsal R, Larsen R, Lee C, Lee AY, Leibly M, Lenz GH, Li S, Liang E, Lusk N, Madigan Z, Malloy J, Malone J, McCue R, Melchor J, Mollenkopf T, Moosman S, Morin E, Newman D, Ng L, Ngo K, Omstead V, Otto S, Oyama A, Pena N, Pham T, Phillips E, Pom CA, Potekhina L, Ransford S, Ray PL, Rette D, Reynoldson C, Rimorin C, Rocha D, Ruiz A, Sanchez REA, Sawyer L, Sedeno-Cortes A, Sevigny JP, Shapovalova N, Shepard N, Shulga L, Sigler AR, Siverts L, Soliman S, Somasundaram S, Staats B, Stewart K, Szelenyi E, Tieu M, Trader C, Tran A, van Velthoven CTJ, Walker M, Wang Y, Weed N, Wirthlin M, Wood T, Wynalda B, Yao Z, Zhou T, Ariza J, Dee N, Reding M, Ronellenfitch K, Mufti S, Sunkin SM, Smith KA, Esposito L, Waters J, Thyagarajan B, Yao S, Lein ES, Zeng H, Levi BP, Ngai J, Ting JT, Tasic B. Cell. 2025 May 16:S0092-8674(25)00513-6. doi: 10.1016/j.cell.2025.05.002. PubMed 40403729.
Backbone
  Vector backbone: rAAV
  Vector type: AAV
Growth in bacteria
  Bacterial resistance: Ampicillin, 100 μg/mL
  Growth temperature: 30°C
  Growth strain: NEB Stable
  Copy number: High Copy
Gene/Insert
  Gene/Insert name: SYFP2
  Species: Synthetic
  Cloning method: Restriction Enzyme; 5′ cloning site Unknown (unknown if destroyed); 3′ cloning site Unknown (unknown if destroyed)
Terms and licenses: Academic/Nonprofit Terms; Industry Terms: Not Available to Industry
Depositor comments: Allen Institute plasmid alias: CN2563
How to cite: AiP12563 - pAAV-AiE0359h_3xC3-minBG-SYFP2-WPRE3-BGHpA (Alias: CN2563) was a gift from Allen Institute for Brain Science & Jonathan Ting (Addgene plasmid # 229892 ; http://n2t.net/addgene:229892 ; RRID:Addgene_229892)
